>Addgene plasmid #147960 | pT7-V5-SBP-C1-HsNanos2_X | depositor full sequence | sequence record 290407 | Full Sequence
TAGTTATTAATAGTAATCAATTACGGGGTCATTAGTTCATAGCCCATATATGGAGTTCCGCGTTACATAA
CTTACGGTAAATGGCCCGCCTGGCTGACCGCCCAACGACCCCCGCCCATTGACGTCAATAATGACGTATG
TTCCCATAGTAACGCCAATAGGGACTTTCCATTGACGTCAATGGGTGGAGTATTTACGGTAAACTGCCCA
CTTGGCAGTACATCAAGTGTATCATATGCCAAGTACGCCCCCTATTGACGTCAATGACGGTAAATGGCCC
GCCTGGCATTATGCCCAGTACATGACCTTATGGGACTTTCCTACTTGGCAGTACATCTACGTATTAGTCA
TCGCTATTACCATGGTGATGCGGTTTTGGCAGTACATCAATGGGCGTGGATAGCGGTTTGACTCACGGGG
ATTTCCAAGTCTCCACCCCATTGACGTCAATGGGAGTTTGTTTTGGCACCAAAATCAACGGGACTTTCCA
AAATGTCGTAACAACTCCGCCCCATTGACGCAAATGGGCGGTAGGCGTGTACGGTGGGAGGTCTATATAA
GCAGAGCTCTCTGGCTAACTAGAGAACCCACTGCTTACTGGCTTATCGAAATTAATACGACTCACTATAG
GGAGACCCAAGCTCTAGCGCTACCGGTCGCCACCATGGGTAAGCCTATCCCTAACCCTCTCCTCGGTCTC
GATTCTACGCCCGGAAGCGGTAGCGGTACGATGGACGAGAAGACCACCGGCTGGGGGGGCGGCCACGTGG
TGGAGGGCCTGGCCGGCGAGCTGGAGCAGCTGCGGGCCAGGCTGGAGCACCACCCTCAGGGCCAGCGGGA
GCCCAGATCTCGAGCTATGCAGCTGCCCCCATTCGACATGTGGAAGGACTACTTCAACCTGAGCCAGGTC
GTGTGGGCCCTGATCGCCAGCAGAGGCCAGAGACTGGAAACCCAGGAAATCGAGGAACCCAGCCCTGGCC
CTCCACTGGGACAGGATCAGGGACTGGGAGCCCCTGGCGCTAATGGCGGACTGGGCACCCTGTGCAATTT
CTGCAAGCACAACGGCGAGAGCCGGCACGTGTACAGCAGCCACCAGCTGAAAACCCCCGACGGCGTGGTC
GTGTGCCCCATCCTGAGACACTACGTGTGCCCTGTGTGCGGCGCCACTGGGGATCAGGCCCATACCCTGA
AGTACTGCCCCCTGAATGGCGGCCAGCAGTCCCTGTACAGAAGAAGCGGCAGAAACAGCGCTGGGCGGAG
AGTGAAGAGATAAGAATTCTGCAGTCGACGGTACCGCGGGCCCGGGATCCACCGGATCTAGATAACTGAT
CATAATCAGCCATACCACATTTGTAGAGGTTTTACTTGCTTTAAAAAACCTCCCACACCTCCCCCTGAAC
CTGAAACATAAAATGAATGCAATTGTTGTTGTTAACTTGTTTATTGCAGCTTATAATGGTTACAAATAAA
GCAATAGCATCACAAATTTCACAAATAAAGCATTTTTTTCACTGCATTCTAGTTGTGGTTTGTCCAAACT
CATCAATGTATCTTAACGCGTAAATTGTAAGCGTTAATATTTTGTTAAAATTCGCGTTAAATTTTTGTTA
AATCAGCTCATTTTTTAACCAATAGGCCGAAATCGGCAAAATCCCTTATAAATCAAAAGAATAGACCGAG
ATAGGGT
[37 nt withheld, positions 1688-1724]
AAAGAACGTGGACTCCAACGTCAAAGG
[49 nt withheld, positions 1752-1800]
T
[91 nt withheld, positions 1802-1892]
G
[124 nt withheld, positions 1894-2017]
CAGGTGGCACTTTTCGGGGAAATGTGCGCGGAACCCCTATTTGTTTATTTTTCTAAATACATTCAAATAT
GTATCCGCTCATGAGACAATAACCCTGATAAATGCTTCAATAATATTGAAAAAGGAAGAGTCCTGAGGCG
GAAAGAACCAGCTGTGGAATGTGTGTCAGTTAGGGTGTGGAAAGTCCCCAGGCTCCCCAGCAGGCAGAAG
TATGCAAAGCATGCATCTCAATTAGTCAGCAACCAGGTGTGGAAAGTCCCCAGGCTCCCCAGCAGGCAGA
AGTATGCAAAGCATGCATCTCAATTAGTCAGCAACCATAGTCCCGCCCCTAACTCCGCCCATCCCGCCCC
TAACTCCGCCCAGTTCCGCCCATTCTCCGCCCCATGGCTGACTAATTTTTTTTATTTATGCAGAGGCCGA
GGCCGCCTCGGCCTCTGAGCTATTCCAGAAGTAGTGAGGAGGCTTTTTTGGAGGCCTAGGCTTTTGCAAA
GATCGATCAAGAGACAGGATGAGGATCGTTTCGCATGATTGAACAAGATGGATTGCACGCAGGTTCTCCG
GCCGCTTGGGTGGAGAGGCTATTCGGCTATGACTGGGCACAACAGACAATCGGCTGCTCTGATGCCGCCG
TGTTCCGGCTGTCAGCGCAGGGGCGCCCGGTTCTTTTTGTCAAGACCGACCTGTCCGGTGCCCTGAATGA
ACTGCAAGACGAGGCAGCGCGGCTATCGTGGCTGGCCACGACGGGCGTTCCTTGCGCAGCTGTGCTCGAC
GTTGTCACTGAAGCGGGAAGGGACTGGCTGCTATTGGGCGAAGTGCCGGGGCAGGATCTCCTGTCATCTC
ACCTTGCTCCTGCCGAGAAAGTATCCATCATGGCTGATGCAATGCGGCGGCTGCATACGCTTGATCCGGC
TACCTGCCCATTCGACCACCAAGCGAAACATCGCATCGAGCGAGCACGTACTCGGATGGAAGCCGGTCTT
GTCGATCAGGATGATCTGGACGAAGAGCATCAGGGGCTCGCGCCAGCCGAACTGTTCGCCAGGCTCAAGG
CGAGCATGCCCGACGGCGAGGATCTCGTCGTGACCCATGGCGATGCCTGCTTGCCGAATATCATGGTGGA
AAATGGCCGCTTTTCTGGATTCATCGACTGTGGCCGGCTGGGTGTGGCGGACCGCTATCAGGACATAGCG
TTGGCTACCCGTGATATTGCTGAAGAGCTTGGCGGCGAATGGGCTGACCGCTTCCTCGTGCTTTACGGTA
TCGCCGCTCCCGATTCGCAGCGCATCGCCTTCTATCGCCTTCTTGACGAGTTCTTCTGAGCGGGACTCTG
GGGTTCGAAATGACCGACCAAGCGACGCCCAACCTGCCATCACGAGATTTCGATTCCACCGCCGCCTTCT
ATGAAAGGTTGGGCTTCGGAATCGTTTTCCGGGACGCCGGCTGGATGATCCTCCAGCGCGGGGATCTCAT
GCTGGAGTTCTTCGCCCACCCTAGGGGGAGGCTAACTGAAACACGGAAGGAGACAATACCGGAAGGAACC
CGCGCTATGACGGCAATAAAAAGACAGAATAAAACGCACGGTGTTGGGTCGTTTGTTCATAAACGCGGGG
TTCGGTCCCAGGGCTGGCACTCTGTCGATACCCCACCGAGACCCCATTGGGGCCAATACGCCCGCGTTTC
TTCCTTTTCCCCACCCCACCCCCCAAGTTCGGGTGAAGGCCCAGGGCTCGCAGCCAACGTCGGGGCGGCA
GGCCCTGCCATAGCCTCAGGTTACTCATATATACTTTAGATTGATTTAAAACTTCATTTTTAATTTAAAA
GGATCTAGGTGAAGATCCTTTTTGATAATCTCATGACCAAAATCCCTTAACGTGAGTTTTCGTTCCACTG
AGCGTCAGACCCCGTAGAAAAGATCAAAGGATCTTCTTGAGATCCTTTTTTTCTGCGCGTAATCTGCTGC
TTGCAAACAAAAAAACCACCGCTACCAGCGGTGGTTTGTTTGCCGGATCAAGAGCTACCAACTCTTTTTC
CGAAGGTAACTGGCTTCAGCAGAGCGCAGATACCAAATACTGTCCTTCTAGTGTAGCCGTAGTTAGGCCA
CCACTTCAAGAACTCTGTAGCACCGCCTACATACCTCGCTCTGCTAATCCTGTTACCAGTGGCTGCTGCC
AGTGGCGATAAGTCGTGTCTTACCGGGTTGGACTCAAGACGATAGTTACCGGATAAGGCGCAGCGGTCGG
GCTGAACGGGGGGTTCGTGCACACAGCCCAGCTTGGAGCGAACGACCTACACCGAACTGAGATACCTACA
GCGTGAGCTATGAGAAAGCGCCACGCTTCCCGAAGGGAGAAAGGCGGACAGGTATCCGGTAAGCGGCAGG
GTCGGAACAGGAGAGCGCACGAGGGAGCTTCCAGGGGGAAACGCCTGGTATCTTTATAGTCCTGTCGGGT
TTCGCCACCTCTGACTTGAGCGTCGATTTTTGTGATGCTCGTCAGGGGGGCGGAGCCTATGGAAAAACGC
CAGCAACGCGGCCTTTTTACGGTTCCTGGCCTTTTGCTGGCCTTTTGCTCACATGTTCTTTCCTGCGTTA
TCCCCTGATTCTGTGGATAACCGTATTACCGCCATGCAT
Features (pLannotate 1.2.2; 18 found; start..end, strand, type, name):
     61..364     +  enhancer       CMV enhancer: human cytomegalovirus immediate early enhancer
    365..568     +  promoter       CMV promoter: human cytomegalovirus (CMV) immediate early promoter
    564..597     +  LTR            5' LTR (truncated) (fragment): truncated 5' long terminal repeat (LTR) from HIV-1
    613..631     +  promoter       T7 promoter: promoter for bacteriophage T7 RNA polymerase
    668..709     +  CDS            V5 tag: epitope tag from simian virus 5
    731..844     +  CDS            SBP: streptavidin-binding peptide selected from a peptide library; binds streptavidin with nanomolar affinity (Keefe et al., 2001)
    857..1270    +  CDS            NANOS2: NANO2_HUMAN - Also known as NOS2. Experimental evidence at protein level: Swiss-Prot protein existence level 1. Plays a key role in the sexual differentiation of germ cells by promoting the male fate but suppressing the female fate. Represses the female fate pathways by suppressing meiosis, which in turn results in the promotion of the male fate. Maintains the suppression of meiosis by preventing STRA8 expression, which is required for premeiotic DNA replication, after CYP26B1 is decreased. Regulates the localization of the CCR4-NOT deadenylation complex to P-bodies and plays a role in recruit
   1274..1310    +  misc_feature   MCS (fragment): multiple cloning site
   1327..1411    +  CDS            large T antigen (fragment): large T antigen from SV40 (simian virus 40)
   1434..1555    +  polyA_signal   SV40 poly(A) signal: SV40 polyadenylation signal
   1589..2017    -  rep_origin     f1 ori (sequence partly withheld): f1 bacteriophage origin of replication; arrow indicates direction of (+) strand synthesis
   2044..2148    +  promoter       AmpR promoter: bla
   2150..2507    +  promoter       SV40 promoter: SV40 enhancer and early promoter
   2542..3336    +  CDS            NeoR/KanR: aminoglycoside phosphotransferase from Tn5; aph(3')-II (or nptII); confers resistance to neomycin, kanamycin, and G418 (Geneticin®)
   3357..3509    +  CDS            ble (fragment): BLE_KLEPN - Experimental evidence at protein level: Swiss-Prot protein existence level 1. Binding protein with a strong affinity to the bleomycin family of antibiotics. Binds to CL990; an antimitotic-antibiotic compound. From Klebsiella pneumoniae.
   3568..3615    +  polyA_signal   HSV TK poly(A) signal: herpes simplex virus thymidine kinase polyadenylation signal (Cole and Stacy, 1985)
   3706..3722    -  polyA_signal   bGH poly(A) signal (fragment): bovine growth hormone polyadenylation signal
   3944..4532    +  rep_origin     ori: high-copy-number ColE1/pMB1/pBR322/pUC origin of replication
