[The description below was written by a language model from this plasmid's Addgene catalogue record and pLannotate feature annotations shown in this document.]
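Description:
pT7-V5-SBP-C1-HsNanos2_X is a 4.6 kb mammalian expression plasmid encoding human NANOS2 with an N-terminal tandem V5 epitope and streptavidin-binding peptide (SBP) tag. The catalogue lists the backbone as unknown. The annotated layout resembles common CMV-driven "C1"-style vectors in which the tag precedes the insert, though this is an inference from the features. These comprise a high-copy ColE1/pUC origin, an f1 origin, and a single NeoR/KanR cassette placed behind both a bacterial (bla) promoter and the SV40 enhancer/early promoter and ended by an HSV TK polyadenylation signal. This arrangement gives kanamycin selection in E. coli and could in principle support G418 selection in mammalian cells.

The expression unit is driven by the CMV immediate early enhancer and promoter. A T7 promoter sits just upstream of the coding region, so the same cassette could also serve as a template for T7 RNA polymerase transcription. The reading frame runs V5 tag, SBP, then the NANOS2 coding sequence, followed by a remnant of the multiple cloning site and the SV40 poly(A) signal. According to the depositor, the NANOS2 sequence was synthesized and codon optimized for expression in human cells. Several short annotated fragments (HIV-1 LTR, SV40 large T antigen, ble, bGH poly(A)) are most likely partial sequence matches within backbone regions rather than functional parts.

V5 allows immunodetection and SBP allows pulldown on streptavidin resin, so the construct suits expression and affinity capture of NANOS2 and its partners. This fits the associated study of Nanos-mediated recruitment of the CCR4-NOT deadenylase complex and translational repression. The depositor sequence may be theoretical rather than fully verified.
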