Addgene plasmid #147960: pT7-V5-SBP-C1-HsNanos2_X
Purpose: Mammalian Expression of HsNanos2
Depositing lab: Elisa Izaurralde. Depositing organization: Max Planck Institute for Developmental Biology. Publication: Structural basis for the Nanos-mediated recruitment of the CCR4-NOT complex and translational repression. Bhandari D, Raisch T, Weichenrieder O, Jonas S, Izaurralde E. Genes Dev. 2014 Apr 15;28(8):888-901. doi: 10.1101/gad.237289.113. PubMed 24736845.
Backbone
  Vector backbone: Unknown
  Vector type: Mammalian Expression
Growth in bacteria
  Bacterial resistance: Kanamycin, 50 μg/mL
  Growth temperature: 37°C
  Growth strain: DH5alpha
  Copy number: High Copy
Gene/Insert
  Gene/Insert name: HsNanos2
  Species: H. sapiens (human)
  Entrez Gene: NANOS2 (a.k.a. NOS2)
  Cloning method: Unknown
Terms and licenses: Academic/Nonprofit Terms; Industry Terms: Not Available to Industry
Depositor comments: synthesized DNA from GeneArt. Codon optimized for Expression in human cells. Plasmids from this collection were made available to the research community and donated after the lab closed. Please note that the sequence provided by the depositing laboratory may be theoretical/predicted or based on Sanger sequencing results. There may be discrepancies between sequencing results obtained by Addgene and the depositor sequence. If an Addgene verified sequence is not available, please contact before placing your order to request that our lab fully sequence the plasmid.
How to cite: pT7-V5-SBP-C1-HsNanos2_X was a gift from Elisa Izaurralde (Addgene plasmid # 147960 ; http://n2t.net/addgene:147960 ; RRID:Addgene_147960)
